Addgene plasmid #142778: TFORF1287
Purpose: Lentiviral vector for overexpressing transcription factor ORFs with unique 24-bp barcodes. Barcodes facilitate identification of transcription factors in pooled screens.
Depositing lab: Feng Zhang. Depositing organization: Broad Institute. Publication: A transcription factor atlas of directed differentiation. Joung J, Ma S, Tay T, Geiger-Schuller KR, Kirchgatterer PC, Verdine VK, Guo B, Arias-Garcia MA, Allen WE, Singh A, Kuksenko O, Abudayyeh OO, Gootenberg JS, Fu Z, Macrae RK, Buenrostro JD, Regev A, Zhang F. Cell. 2023 Jan 5;186(1):209-229.e26. doi: 10.1016/j.cell.2022.11.026. PubMed 36608654.
Backbone
  Vector backbone: pLX_TRC317
  Backbone manufacturer: Broad Institute Genetic Perturbation Platform
  Backbone size w/o insert (bp): 8264
  Vector type: Mammalian Expression, Lentiviral
  Selectable markers: Puromycin
Growth in bacteria
  Bacterial resistance: Ampicillin, 100 μg/mL
  Growth temperature: 37°C
  Growth strain: NEB Stable
  Copy number: High Copy
Gene/Insert
  Gene/Insert name: SALL2
  Species: H. sapiens (human)
  Insert size (bp): 3125
  Entrez Gene: SALL2 (a.k.a. COLB, HSAL2, Sal-2, ZNF795, p150(Sal2))
  Promoter: EF1a
  Cloning method: Unknown
  Sequencing primers: 5′ GGGTGGAGACTGAAGTTAGGCCAG; 3′ CACATAGCGTAAAAGGAGCAACATAG
Terms and licenses: Academic/Nonprofit Terms; Industry Terms: Not Available to Industry
Depositor comments: NM_005407,ENST00000614342 . The transcription factor ORF portion of this plasmid was synthesized by Genewiz. Please test multiple small colonies in case of plasmid recombination. To make this collection available in a timely manner, a portion of this collection was not fully sequenced by Addgene. If an Addgene verified full plasmid sequence is not available, please contact us prior to placing an order to request the full sequence.
How to cite: TFORF1287 was a gift from Feng Zhang (Addgene plasmid # 142778 ; http://n2t.net/addgene:142778 ; RRID:Addgene_142778)
