[The description below was written by a language model from this plasmid's Addgene catalogue record and pLannotate feature annotations shown in this document.]
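Description:
TFORF1287 is a lentiviral mammalian expression plasmid built on the pLX_TRC317 backbone and carrying the human transcription factor SALL2, a zinc-finger protein also known as ZNF795. It is one member of a large barcoded collection of transcription factor ORFs. The plasmid is maintained in E. coli through a high-copy ColE1/pUC-type origin and the β-lactamase (AmpR) gene, and it also contains an f1 origin and remnants of a lac/lacZα cloning region flanked by T7 and T3 promoters. The depositor notes that the plasmid can recombine, which is a common concern with LTR-containing vectors.

The viral portion has a third-generation, self-inactivating layout. An RSV promoter drives a truncated HIV-1 5' LTR, followed by the Ψ packaging signal with a gag fragment, the Rev response element, a cPPT/CTS and a ΔU3 3' LTR, with an SV40 polyadenylation signal downstream. Two expression units sit between the LTRs. An SV40 early promoter/origin segment lies upstream of the puromycin N-acetyltransferase gene, allowing selection of transduced cells. The EF-1α promoter drives the SALL2 ORF of roughly 3 kb, which was synthesized from the reference transcript, and a WPRE downstream enhances transcript stability and expression. The record states that each construct carries a unique 24-bp barcode. This barcode is not annotated in the feature table, so its exact position is not given; a short fragment annotated as U6 promoter sequence lies between the ORF and the WPRE.

The construct is intended for stable overexpression of SALL2. In pooled screens, such as directed-differentiation studies, barcode sequencing identifies which transcription factor each cell received.
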