Features (pLannotate 1.2.2; 31 found; start..end, strand, type, name):
      5..231     +  promoter       RSV promoter: Rous sarcoma virus enhancer/promoter
    232..412     +  LTR            5' LTR (truncated): truncated 5' long terminal repeat (LTR) from HIV-1
    459..584     +  misc_feature   HIV-1 Ψ: packaging signal of human immunodeficiency virus type 1
    568..931     +  CDS            HIV-1 gag (fragment): gag protein from human immunodeficiency virus 1; gag
   1077..1310    +  misc_feature   RRE: The Rev response element (RRE) of HIV-1 allows for Rev-dependent mRNA export from the nucleus to the cytoplasm.
   1687..1713    +  CDS            Rev (fragment): human immunodeficiency virus 1 (HIV-1) Rev protein; rev; enhances nuclear export of unspliced and incompletely spliced viral mRNAs
   1720..1743    +  promoter       SV40 promoter (fragment): SV40 early promoter
   1744..1815    +  promoter       SV40 promoter (fragment): SV40 enhancer and early promoter
   1839..1974    +  rep_origin     SV40 ori: SV40 origin of replication
   2020..2616    +  CDS            PuroR (fragment): puromycin N-acetyltransferase; pac from Streptomyces; confers resistance to puromycin
   2665..2782    +  misc_feature   cPPT/CTS: central polypurine tract and central termination sequence of HIV-1
   2847..2913    +  CDS            small t antigen (fragment): SV40 (simian virus 40) small t antigen
   2920..4098    +  promoter       EF-1α promoter: strong constitutive promoter for human elongation factor EF-1α
   4115..7135    +  CDS            SALL2: SALL2_HUMAN - Also known as KIAA0360, SAL2, ZNF795. Experimental evidence at protein level: Swiss-Prot protein existence level 1. Probable transcription factor that plays a role in eye development before, during, and after optic fissure closure. From Homo sapiens (Human).
   7151..7204    +  promoter       U6 promoter (fragment): RNA polymerase III promoter for human U6 snRNA
   7246..7834    +  misc_feature   WPRE: woodchuck hepatitis virus posttranscriptional regulatory element
   7885..7904    +  misc_feature   cPPT/CTS (fragment): central polypurine tract and central termination sequence of HIV-1
   7906..8139    +  LTR            3' LTR (ΔU3): self-inactivating 3' long terminal repeat (LTR) from HIV-1
   8217..8338    +  polyA_signal   SV40 poly(A) signal: SV40 polyadenylation signal
   8378..8513    +  rep_origin     SV40 ori: SV40 origin of replication
   8534..8552    -  promoter       T7 promoter: promoter for bacteriophage T7 RNA polymerase
   8560..8715    +  CDS            lacZα (fragment): LacZα fragment of β-galactosidase; lacZ fragment
   8720..9148    +  rep_origin     f1 ori (sequence partly withheld): f1 bacteriophage origin of replication; arrow indicates direction of (+) strand synthesis
   9201..9305    +  promoter       AmpR promoter: bla
   9306..10166   +  CDS            AmpR: β-lactamase; bla; confers resistance to ampicillin, carbenicillin, and related antibiotics
  10337..10925   +  rep_origin     ori: high-copy-number ColE1/pMB1/pBR322/pUC origin of replication
  11108..11200   +  CDS            lacI (fragment): lac repressor; lacI; The lac repressor binds to the lac operator to inhibit transcription in E. coli. This inhibition can be relieved by adding lactose or isopropyl-β-D-thiogalactopyranoside (IPTG).
  11213..11234   +  protein_bind   CAP binding site: CAP binding activates transcription in the presence of cAMP. E. coli catabolite activator protein
  11249..11279   +  promoter       lac promoter: promoter for the E. coli lac operon
  11283..11305   +  protein_bind   lac operator (fragment): The lac repressor binds to the lac operator to inhibit transcription in E. coli. This inhibition can be relieved by adding lactose or isopropyl-β-D-thiogalactopyranoside (IPTG). lac repressor encoded by lacI
  11348..11366   +  promoter       T3 promoter: promoter for bacteriophage T3 RNA polymerase
>Addgene plasmid #142778 | TFORF1287 | addgene full sequence | sequence record 395844 | Addgene NGS Result
TTAATGTAGTCTTATGCAATACTCTTGTAGTCTTGCAACATGGTAACGATGAGTTAGCAACATGCCTTAC
AAGGAGAGAAAAAGCACCGTGCATGCCGATTGGTGGAAGTAAGGTGGTACGATCGTGCCTTATTAGGAAG
GCAACAGACGGGTCTGACATGGATTGGACGAACCACTGAATTGCCGCATTGCAGAGATATTGTATTTAAG
TGCCTAGCTCGATACATAAACGGGTCTCTCTGGTTAGACCAGATCTGAGCCTGGGAGCTCTCTGGCTAAC
TAGGGAACCCACTGCTTAAGCCTCAATAAAGCTTGCCTTGAGTGCTTCAAGTAGTGTGTGCCCGTCTGTT
GTGTGACTCTGGTAACTAGAGATCCCTCAGACCCTTTTAGTCAGTGTGGAAAATCTCTAGCAGTGGCGCC
CGAACAGGGACTTGAAAGCGAAAGGGAAACCAGAGGAGCTCTCTCGACGCAGGACTCGGCTTGCTGAAGC
GCGCACGGCAAGAGGCGAGGGGCGGCGACTGGTGAGTACGCCAAAAATTTTGACTAGCGGAGGCTAGAAG
GAGAGAGATGGGTGCGAGAGCGTCAGTATTAAGCGGGGGAGAATTAGATCGCGATGGGAAAAAATTCGGT
TAAGGCCAGGGGGAAAGAAAAAATATAAATTAAAACATATAGTATGGGCAAGCAGGGAGCTAGAACGATT
CGCAGTTAATCCTGGCCTGTTAGAAACATCAGAAGGCTGTAGACAAATACTGGGACAGCTACAACCATCC
CTTCAGACAGGATCAGAAGAACTTAGATCATTATATAATACAGTAGCAACCCTCTATTGTGTGCATCAAA
GGATAGAGATAAAAGACACCAAGGAAGCTTTAGACAAGATAGAGGAAGAGCAAAACAAAAGTAAGACCAC
CGCACAGCAAGCGGCCGCTGATCTTCAGACCTGGAGGAGGAGATATGAGGGACAATTGGAGAAGTGAATT
ATATAAATATAAAGTAGTAAAAATTGAACCATTAGGAGTAGCACCCACCAAGGCAAAGAGAAGAGTGGTG
CAGAGAGAAAAAAGAGCAGTGGGAATAGGAGCTTTGTTCCTTGGGTTCTTGGGAGCAGCAGGAAGCACTA
TGGGCGCAGCGTCAATGACGCTGACGGTACAGGCCAGACAATTATTGTCTGGTATAGTGCAGCAGCAGAA
CAATTTGCTGAGGGCTATTGAGGCGCAACAGCATCTGTTGCAACTCACAGTCTGGGGCATCAAGCAGCTC
CAGGCAAGAATCCTGGCTGTGGAAAGATACCTAAAGGATCAACAGCTCCTGGGGATTTGGGGTTGCTCTG
GAAAACTCATTTGCACCACTGCTGTGCCTTGGAATGCTAGTTGGAGTAATAAATCTCTGGAACAGATTTG
GAATCACACGACCTGGATGGAGTGGGACAGAGAAATTAACAATTACACAAGCTTAATACACTCCTTAATT
GAAGAATCGCAAAACCAGCAAGAAAAGAATGAACAAGAATTATTGGAATTAGATAAATGGGCAAGTTTGT
GGAATTGGTTTAACATAACAAATTGGCTGTGGTATATAAAATTATTCATAATGATAGTAGGAGGCTTGGT
AGGTTTAAGAATAGTTTTTGCTGTACTTTCTATAGTGAATAGAGTTAGGCAGGGATATTCACCATTATCG
TTTCAGACCCACCTCCCAACCCCGAGGGGACCCATGCATTGCATCTCAATTAGTCAGCAACCAGGTGTGG
AAAGTCCCCAGGCTCCCCAGCAGGCAGAAGTATGCAAAGCATGCGTCTCAATTAGTCAGCAACCATAGTC
CCGCCCCTAACTCCGCCCATCCCGCCCCTAACTCCGCCCAGTTCCGCCCATTCTCCGCCCCATGGCTGAC
TAATTTTTTTTATTTATGCAGAGGCCGAGGCCGCCTCGGCCTCTGAGCTATTCCAGAAGTAGTGAGGAGG
CTTTTTTGGAGGCCTAGGCTTTTGCAAAAAGCTTTCTAGAGGTACCACCGGAGCTTACCATGACCGAGTA
CAAGCCCACGGTGCGCCTCGCCACCCGCGACGACGTCCCCAGGGCCGTACGCACCCTCGCCGCCGCGTTC
GCCGACTACCCCGCCACGCGCCACACCGTCGATCCGGACCGCCACATCGAGCGGGTCACCGAGCTGCAAG
AACTCTTCCTCACGCGCGTCGGGCTCGACATCGGCAAGGTGTGGGTCGCGGACGACGGCGCCGCCGTGGC
GGTCTGGACCACGCCGGAGAGCGTCGAAGCGGGGGCGGTGTTCGCCGAGATCGGCCCGCGCATGGCCGAG
TTGAGCGGTTCCCGGCTGGCCGCGCAGCAACAGATGGAAGGCCTCCTGGCGCCGCACCGGCCCAAGGAGC
CCGCGTGGTTCCTGGCCACCGTCGGCGTCTCGCCCGACCACCAGGGCAAGGGTCTGGGCAGCGCCGTCGT
GCTCCCCGGAGTGGAGGCGGCCGAGCGCGCCGGGGTGCCCGCCTTCCTGGAGACCTCCGCGCCCCGCAAC
CTCCCCTTCTACGAGCGGCTCGGCTTCACCGTCACCGCCGACGTCGAGGTGCCCGAAGGACCGCGCACCT
GGTGCATGACCCGCAAGCCCGGTGCCAGTTAACGAATTCTAGATCTTGAGACAAATGGCAGTATTCATCC
ACAATTTTAAAAGAAAAGGGGGGATTGGGGGGTACAGTGCAGGGGAAAGAATAGTAGACATAATAGCAAC
AGACATACAAACTAAAGAATTACAAAAACAAATTACAAAAATTCAAAATTTTCGGGTTTATTACAGGGAC
AGCAGAGATCCACTTTGGCGCCGGCTCGAGGCCTGCAGGTGCAAAGATGGATAAAGTTTTAAACAGAGAG
GAATCTTTGCAGCTAATGGACCTTCTAGGTCTTGAAAGGAGTGGGAATTGGCTCCGGTGCCCGTCAGTGG
GCAGAGCGCACATCGCCCACAGTCCCCGAGAAGTTGGGGGGAGGGGTCGGCAATTGAACCGGTGCCTAGA
GAAGGTGGCGCGGGGTAAACTGGGAAAGTGATGTCGTGTACTGGCTCCGCCTTTTTCCCGAGGGTGGGGG
AGAACCGTATATAAGTGCAGTAGTCGCCGTGAACGTTCTTTTTCGCAACGGGTTTGCCGCCAGAACACAG
GTAAGTGCCGTGTGTGGTTCCCGCGGGCCTGGCCTCTTTACGGGTTATGGCCCTTGCGTGCCTTGAATTA
CTTCCACCTGGCTGCAGTACGTGATTCTTGATCCCGAGCTTCGGGTTGGAAGTGGGTGGGAGAGTTCGAG
GCCTTGCGCTTAAGGAGCCCCTTCGCCTCGTGCTTGAGTTGAGGCCTGGCCTGGGCGCTGGGGCCGCCGC
GTGCGAATCTGGTGGCACCTTCGCGCCTGTCTCGCTGCTTTCGATAAGTCTCTAGCCATTTAAAATTTTT
GATGACCTGCTGCGACGCTTTTTTTCTGGCAAGATAGTCTTGTAAATGCGGGCCAAGATCTGCACACTGG
TATTTCGGTTTTTGGGGCCGCGGGCGGCGACGGGGCCCGTGCGTCCCAGCGCACATGTTCGGCGAGGCGG
GGCCTGCGAGCGCGGCCACCGAGAATCGGACGGGGGTAGTCTCAAGCTGGCCGGCCTGCTCTGGTGCCTG
GCCTCGCGCCGCCGTGTATCGCCCCGCCCTGGGCGGCAAGGCTGGCCCGGTCGGCACCAGTTGCGTGAGC
GGAAAGATGGCCGCTTCCCGGCCCTGCTGCAGGGAGCTCAAAATGGAGGACGCGGCGCTCGGGAGAGCGG
GCGGGTGAGTCACCCACACAAAGGAAAAGGGCCTTTCCGTCCTCAGCCGTCGCTTCATGTGACTCCACGG
AGTACCGGGCGCCGTCCAGGCACCTCGATTAGTTCTCGAGCTTTTGGAGTACGTCGTCTTTAGGTTGGGG
GGAGGGGTTTTATGCGATGGAGTTTCCCCACACTGAGTGGGTGGAGACTGAAGTTAGGCCAGCTTGGCAC
TTGATGTAATTCTCCTTGGAATTTGCCCTTTTTGAGTTTGGATCTTGGTTCATTCTCAAGCCTCAGACAG
TGGTTCAAAGTTTTTTTCTTCCATTTCAGGTGTCGTGAGGCTAGCACCGCCACCATGTCTCGGCGAAAGC
AGCGGAAACCCCAACAGTTAATCTCGGACTGCGAAGGTCCCAGCGCGTCTGAGAACGGTGATGCTAGCGA
GGAGGATCACCCCCAAGTCTGTGCCAAGTGCTGCGCACAATTCACTGACCCAACTGAATTCCTCGCCCAC
CAGAACGCATGTTCTACTGACCCTCCTGTAATGGTGATAATTGGGGGCCAGGAGAACCCCAACAACTCTT
CGGCCTCCTCTGAACCCCGGCCTGAGGGTCACAATAATCCTCAGGTCATGGACACAGAGCATAGCAACCC
CCCAGATTCTGGGTCCTCCGTGCCCACGGATCCCACCTGGGGCCCAGAGAGGAGAGGAGAGGAGTCTTCA
GGGCATTTCCTGGTCGCTGCCACAGGTACAGCGGCTGGGGGAGGCGGGGGCCTGATCTTGGCCAGTCCCA
AGCTGGGAGCAACCCCATTACCTCCAGAATCGACCCCTGCACCCCCTCCTCCTCCACCACCCCCTCCGCC
CCCAGGGGTAGGCAGTGGCCACTTGAATATCCCCCTGATCTTGGAAGAGCTACGGGTGCTGCAGCAGCGG
CAGATCCATCAGATGCAGATGACTGAGCAAATCTGCAGGCAGGTGCTGTTGCTTGGCTCCTTAGGCCAGA
CGGTGGGTGCCCCTGCCAGTCCCTCAGAGCTACCTGGGACAGGGACTGCCTCTTCCACCAAGCCCCTACT
ACCCCTCTTCAGCCCCATCAAGCCTGTCCAAACCAGCAAGACACTGGCATCTTCCTCCTCCTCCTCCTCT
TCCTCTTCAGGGGCAGAAACGCCCAAGCAGGCCTTCTTCCACCTTTACCACCCACTGGGGTCACAGCATC
CTTTCTCTGCTGGAGGGGTTGGGCGAAGCCACAAACCCACCCCTGCCCCTTCCCCAGCCTTGCCAGGCAG
CACAGATCAGCTGATTGCCTCGCCTCATCTGGCATTCCCAAGCACCACGGGACTACTGGCAGCACAGTGT
CTTGGGGCAGCCCGAGGCCTTGAGGCCACTGCCTCCCCAGGGCTCCTGAAGCCAAAGAATGGAAGTGGTG
AGCTGAGCTACGGAGAAGTGATGGGTCCCTTGGAGAAGCCTGGTGGAAGGCACAAATGCCGCTTCTGTGC
CAAAGTATTTGGCAGTGACAGTGCCCTGCAGATCCACCTTCGTTCCCACACGGGTGAGAGGCCCTATAAG
TGCAATGTCTGTGGAAACCGTTTTACCACCCGTGGCAACCTCAAAGTGCATTTCCACCGGCATCGTGAGA
AGTACCCACATGTGCAGATGAACCCACACCCAGTACCAGAGCACCTAGACTATGTCATTACCAGCAGTGG
CTTGCCTTATGGTATGTCCGTGCCACCAGAGAAGGCCGAGGAGGAGGCAGCCACTCCAGGTGGAGGGGTT
GAGCGCAAGCCTCTGGTGGCCTCCACAACAGCACTCAGTGCCACAGAGAGCCTGACTCTGCTCTCCACCA
GTGCAGGCACAGCCACGGCTCCAGGACTCCCTGCTTTCAATAAGTTTGTGCTCATGAAAGCAGTGGAACC
CAAGAATAAAGCTGATGAAAACACCCCCCCAGGGAGTGAGGGCTCAGCCATCAGTGGAGTGGCAGAAAGT
AGCACGGCAACTCGCATGCAACTAAGTAAGTTGGTGACTTCACTACCAAGCTGGGCACTGCTTACCAACC
ACTTCAAGTCCACTGGCAGCTTCCCCTTCCCCTATGTGCTAGAGCCCTTGGGGGCCTCACCCTCTGAGAC
ATCAAAGCTGCAGCAACTGGTAGAAAAGATTGACCGGCAAGGAGCTGTGGCGGTGACCTCAGCTGCCTCA
GGAGCCCCCACCACCTCTGCCCCTGCACCTTCATCCTCAGCCTCTTCTGGACCTAACCAGTGTGTCATCT
GTCTCCGAGTGCTTAGCTGTCCTCGGGCCCTACGCCTTCATTATGGCCAACATGGAGGTGAGAGGCCCTT
CAAATGCAAAGTGTGTGGCAGAGCCTTCTCCACCAGGGGTAATCTGCGTGCACATTTCGTGGGCCACAAG
GCCAGTCCAGCTGCCCGGGCACAGAATTCCTGCCCCATCTGCCAGAAGAAGTTCACCAATGCTGTCACTC
TGCAGCAGCATGTCCGGATGCACCTGGGGGGCCAGATCCCCAACGGTGGTACTGCACTCCCTGAAGGTGG
AGGAGCTGCTCAGGAGAATGGCTCCGAGCAATCTACAGTCTCCGGGGCACGGAGTTTCCCCCAGCAGCAG
TCCCAGCAGCCATCACCGGAAGAGGAGTTGTCTGAGGAGGAGGAAGAGGAGGATGAGGAAGAAGAGGAAG
ATGTGACTGATGAAGATTCCCTGGCAGGGAGAGGCTCAGAGAGTGGAGGTGAGAAGGCAATATCAGTGAG
AGGTGATTCAGAAGAGGCATCTGGGGCAGAGGAGGAGGTGGGGACAGTGGCGGCAGCAGCCACAGCTGGG
AAGGAGATGGACAGTAATGAGAAAACTACTCAACAGTCTTCTTTGCCACCACCACCACCACCTGACAGCC
TGGATCAGCCTCAGCCAATGGAGCAGGGAAGCAGTGGTGTTTTAGGAGGCAAGGAAGAGGGGGGCAAACC
GGAGAGAAGCTCAAGTCCGGCATCAGCACTCACCCCAGAAGGGGAAGCCACCAGCGTGACCTTGGTAGAG
GAGCTGAGCCTGCAGGAGGCAATGAGAAAGGAGCCAGGAGAGAGCAGCAGCAGAAAGGCCTGCGAAGTGT
GTGGCCAGGCCTTTCCCTCCCAGGCAGCTCTGGAGGAGCATCAGAAGACCCACCCCAAGGAGGGGCCGCT
CTTCACTTGTGTTTTCTGCAGGCAGGGCTTTCTTGAGCGGGCTACCCTCAAGAAGCATATGCTCCTGGCA
CACCACCAGGTACAGCCCTTTGCCCCCCATGGCCCTCAGAATATTGCTGCTCTTTCTCTAGTCCCTGGCT
GTTCGCCTTCCATCACCTCCACAGGGCTCTCCCCCTTTCCCCGAAAAGATGACCCCACGATCCCATAGTA
ATGAACTAGTCCGTAACTTGAAAGTATTTCGATTTCTTGGCTTTATATATCTTGTGGAAAGGACGAGACA
CCGGAATGACTCGCACGTTAACGCGTTAAGTCGACAATCAACCTCTGGATTACAAAATTTGTGAAAGATT
GACTGGTATTCTTAACTATGTTGCTCCTTTTACGCTATGTGGATACGCTGCTTTAATGCCTTTGTATCAT
GCTATTGCTTCCCGTATGGCTTTCATTTTCTCCTCCTTGTATAAATCCTGGTTGCTGTCTCTTTATGAGG
AGTTGTGGCCCGTTGTCAGGCAACGTGGCGTGGTGTGCACTGTGTTTGCTGACGCAACCCCCACTGGTTG
GGGCATTGCCACCACCTGTCAGCTCCTTTCCGGGACTTTCGCTTTCCCCCTCCCTATTGCCACGGCGGAA
CTCATCGCCGCCTGCCTTGCCCGCTGCTGGACAGGGGCTCGGCTGTTGGGCACTGACAATTCCGTGGTGT
TGTCGGGGAAATCATCGTCCTTTCCTTGGCTGCTCGCCTGTGTTGCCACCTGGATTCTGCGCGGGACGTC
CTTCTGCTACGTCCCTTCGGCCCTCAATCCAGCGGACCTTCCTTCCCGCGGCCTGCTGCCGGCTCTGCGG
CCTCTTCCGCGTCTTCGCCTTCGCCCTCAGACGAGTCGGATCTCCCTTTGGGCCGCCTCCCCGCGTCGAC
TTTAAGACCAATGACTTACAAGGCAGCTGTAGATCTTAGCCACTTTTTAAAAGAAAAGGGGGGACTGGAA
GGGCTAATTCACTCCCAACGAAGACAAGATCTGCTTTTTGCTTGTACTGGGTCTCTCTGGTTAGACCAGA
TCTGAGCCTGGGAGCTCTCTGGCTAACTAGGGAACCCACTGCTTAAGCCTCAATAAAGCTTGCCTTGAGT
GCTTCAAGTAGTGTGTGCCCGTCTGTTGTGTGACTCTGGTAACTAGAGATCCCTCAGACCCTTTTAGTCA
GTGTGGAAAATCTCTAGCAGTACGTATAGTAGTTCATGTCATCTTATTATTCAGTATTTATAACTTGCAA
AGAAATGAATATCAGAGAGTGAGAGGAACTTGTTTATTGCAGCTTATAATGGTTACAAATAAAGCAATAG
CATCACAAATTTCACAAATAAAGCATTTTTTTCACTGCATTCTAGTTGTGGTTTGTCCAAACTCATCAAT
GTATCTTATCATGTCTGGCTCTAGCTATCCCGCCCCTAACTCCGCCCATCCCGCCCCTAACTCCGCCCAG
TTCCGCCCATTCTCCGCCCCATGGCTGACTAATTTTTTTTATTTATGCAGAGGCCGAGGCCGCCTCGGCC
TCTGAGCTATTCCAGAAGTAGTGAGGAGGCTTTTTTGGAGGCCTAGGGACGTACCCAATTCGCCCTATAG
TGAGTCGTATTACGCGCGCTCACTGGCCGTCGTTTTACAACGTCGTGACTGGGAAAACCCTGGCGTTACC
CAACTTAATCGCCTTGCAGCACATCCCCCTTTCGCCAGCTGGCGTAATAGCGAAGAGGCCCGCACCGATC
GCCCTTCCCAACAGTTGCGCAGCCTGAATGGCGAATGGG
[124 nt withheld, positions 8720-8843]
C
[91 nt withheld, positions 8845-8935]
A
[49 nt withheld, positions 8937-8985]
CCTTTGACGTTGGAGTCCACGTTCTTT
[37 nt withheld, positions 9013-9049]
ACCCTATCTCGGTCTATTCTTTTGATTTATAAGGGATTTTGCCGATTTCGGCCTATTGGTTAAAAAATGA
GCTGATTTAACAAAAATTTAACGCGAATTTTAACAAAATATTAACGCTTACAATTTAGGTGGCACTTTTC
GGGGAAATGTGCGCGGAACCCCTATTTGTTTATTTTTCTAAATACATTCAAATATGTATCCGCTCATGAG
ACAATAACCCTGATAAATGCTTCAATAATATTGAAAAAGGAAGAGTATGAGTATTCAACATTTCCGTGTC
GCCCTTATTCCCTTTTTTGCGGCATTTTGCCTTCCTGTTTTTGCTCACCCAGAAACGCTGGTGAAAGTAA
AAGATGCTGAAGATCAGTTGGGTGCACGAGTGGGTTACATCGAACTGGATCTCAACAGCGGTAAGATCCT
TGAGAGTTTTCGCCCCGAAGAACGTTTTCCAATGATGAGCACTTTTAAAGTTCTGCTATGTGGCGCGGTA
TTATCCCGTATTGACGCCGGGCAAGAGCAACTCGGTCGCCGCATACACTATTCTCAGAATGACTTGGTTG
AGTACTCACCAGTCACAGAAAAGCATCTTACGGATGGCATGACAGTAAGAGAATTATGCAGTGCTGCCAT
AACCATGAGTGATAACACTGCGGCCAACTTACTTCTGACAACGATCGGAGGACCGAAGGAGCTAACCGCT
TTTTTGCACAACATGGGGGATCATGTAACTCGCCTTGATCGTTGGGAACCGGAGCTGAATGAAGCCATAC
CAAACGACGAGCGTGACACCACGATGCCTGTAGCAATGGCAACAACGTTGCGCAAACTATTAACTGGCGA
ACTACTTACTCTAGCTTCCCGGCAACAATTAATAGACTGGATGGAGGCGGATAAAGTTGCAGGACCACTT
CTGCGCTCGGCCCTTCCGGCTGGCTGGTTTATTGCTGATAAATCTGGAGCCGGTGAGCGTGGGTCTCGCG
GTATCATTGCAGCACTGGGGCCAGATGGTAAGCCCTCCCGTATCGTAGTTATCTACACGACGGGGAGTCA
GGCAACTATGGATGAACGAAATAGACAGATCGCTGAGATAGGTGCCTCACTGATTAAGCATTGGTAACTG
TCAGACCAAGTTTACTCATATATACTTTAGATTGATTTAAAACTTCATTTTTAATTTAAAAGGATCTAGG
TGAAGATCCTTTTTGATAATCTCATGACCAAAATCCCTTAACGTGAGTTTTCGTTCCACTGAGCGTCAGA
CCCCGTAGAAAAGATCAAAGGATCTTCTTGAGATCCTTTTTTTCTGCGCGTAATCTGCTGCTTGCAAACA
AAAAAACCACCGCTACCAGCGGTGGTTTGTTTGCCGGATCAAGAGCTACCAACTCTTTTTCCGAAGGTAA
CTGGCTTCAGCAGAGCGCAGATACCAAATACTGTTCTTCTAGTGTAGCCGTAGTTAGGCCACCACTTCAA
GAACTCTGTAGCACCGCCTACATACCTCGCTCTGCTAATCCTGTTACCAGTGGCTGCTGCCAGTGGCGAT
AAGTCGTGTCTTACCGGGTTGGACTCAAGACGATAGTTACCGGATAAGGCGCAGCGGTCGGGCTGAACGG
GGGGTTCGTGCACACAGCCCAGCTTGGAGCGAACGACCTACACCGAACTGAGATACCTACAGCGTGAGCT
ATGAGAAAGCGCCACGCTTCCCGAAGGGAGAAAGGCGGACAGGTATCCGGTAAGCGGCAGGGTCGGAACA
GGAGAGCGCACGAGGGAGCTTCCAGGGGGAAACGCCTGGTATCTTTATAGTCCTGTCGGGTTTCGCCACC
TCTGACTTGAGCGTCGATTTTTGTGATGCTCGTCAGGGGGGCGGAGCCTATGGAAAAACGCCAGCAACGC
GGCCTTTTTACGGTTCCTGGCCTTTTGCTGGCCTTTTGCTCACATGTTCTTTCCTGCGTTATCCCCTGAT
TCTGTGGATAACCGTATTACCGCCTTTGAGTGAGCTGATACCGCTCGCCGCAGCCGAACGACCGAGCGCA
GCGAGTCAGTGAGCGAGGAAGCGGAAGAGCGCCCAATACGCAAACCGCCTCTCCCCGCGCGTTGGCCGAT
TCATTAATGCAGCTGGCACGACAGGTTTCCCGACTGGAAAGCGGGCAGTGAGCGCAACGCAATTAATGTG
AGTTAGCTCACTCATTAGGCACCCCAGGCTTTACACTTTATGCTTCCGGCTCGTATGTTGTGTGGAATTG
TGAGCGGATAACAATTTCACACAGGAAACAGCTATGACCATGATTACGCCAAGCGCGCAATTAACCCTCA
CTAAAGGGAACAAAAGCTGGAGCTGCAAGC
