>Addgene plasmid #142778 | TFORF1287 | depositor partial sequence | sequence record 280472 | Insert
ACCGCCACCATGTCTCGGCGAAAGCAGCGGAAACCCCAACAGTTAATCTCGGACTGCGAAGGTCCCAGCG
CGTCTGAGAACGGTGATGCTAGCGAGGAGGATCACCCCCAAGTCTGTGCCAAGTGCTGCGCACAATTCAC
TGACCCAACTGAATTCCTCGCCCACCAGAACGCATGTTCTACTGACCCTCCTGTAATGGTGATAATTGGG
GGCCAGGAGAACCCCAACAACTCTTCGGCCTCCTCTGAACCCCGGCCTGAGGGTCACAATAATCCTCAGG
TCATGGACACAGAGCATAGCAACCCCCCAGATTCTGGGTCCTCCGTGCCCACGGATCCCACCTGGGGCCC
AGAGAGGAGAGGAGAGGAGTCTTCAGGGCATTTCCTGGTCGCTGCCACAGGTACAGCGGCTGGGGGAGGC
GGGGGCCTGATCTTGGCCAGTCCCAAGCTGGGAGCAACCCCATTACCTCCAGAATCGACCCCTGCACCCC
CTCCTCCTCCACCACCCCCTCCGCCCCCAGGGGTAGGCAGTGGCCACTTGAATATCCCCCTGATCTTGGA
AGAGCTACGGGTGCTGCAGCAGCGGCAGATCCATCAGATGCAGATGACTGAGCAAATCTGCAGGCAGGTG
CTGTTGCTTGGCTCCTTAGGCCAGACGGTGGGTGCCCCTGCCAGTCCCTCAGAGCTACCTGGGACAGGGA
CTGCCTCTTCCACCAAGCCCCTACTACCCCTCTTCAGCCCCATCAAGCCTGTCCAAACCAGCAAGACACT
GGCATCTTCCTCCTCCTCCTCCTCTTCCTCTTCAGGGGCAGAAACGCCCAAGCAGGCCTTCTTCCACCTT
TACCACCCACTGGGGTCACAGCATCCTTTCTCTGCTGGAGGGGTTGGGCGAAGCCACAAACCCACCCCTG
CCCCTTCCCCAGCCTTGCCAGGCAGCACAGATCAGCTGATTGCCTCGCCTCATCTGGCATTCCCAAGCAC
CACGGGACTACTGGCAGCACAGTGTCTTGGGGCAGCCCGAGGCCTTGAGGCCACTGCCTCCCCAGGGCTC
CTGAAGCCAAAGAATGGAAGTGGTGAGCTGAGCTACGGAGAAGTGATGGGTCCCTTGGAGAAGCCTGGTG
GAAGGCACAAATGCCGCTTCTGTGCCAAAGTATTTGGCAGTGACAGTGCCCTGCAGATCCACCTTCGTTC
CCACACGGGTGAGAGGCCCTATAAGTGCAATGTCTGTGGAAACCGTTTTACCACCCGTGGCAACCTCAAA
GTGCATTTCCACCGGCATCGTGAGAAGTACCCACATGTGCAGATGAACCCACACCCAGTACCAGAGCACC
TAGACTATGTCATTACCAGCAGTGGCTTGCCTTATGGTATGTCCGTGCCACCAGAGAAGGCCGAGGAGGA
GGCAGCCACTCCAGGTGGAGGGGTTGAGCGCAAGCCTCTGGTGGCCTCCACAACAGCACTCAGTGCCACA
GAGAGCCTGACTCTGCTCTCCACCAGTGCAGGCACAGCCACGGCTCCAGGACTCCCTGCTTTCAATAAGT
TTGTGCTCATGAAAGCAGTGGAACCCAAGAATAAAGCTGATGAAAACACCCCCCCAGGGAGTGAGGGCTC
AGCCATCAGTGGAGTGGCAGAAAGTAGCACGGCAACTCGCATGCAACTAAGTAAGTTGGTGACTTCACTA
CCAAGCTGGGCACTGCTTACCAACCACTTCAAGTCCACTGGCAGCTTCCCCTTCCCCTATGTGCTAGAGC
CCTTGGGGGCCTCACCCTCTGAGACATCAAAGCTGCAGCAACTGGTAGAAAAGATTGACCGGCAAGGAGC
TGTGGCGGTGACCTCAGCTGCCTCAGGAGCCCCCACCACCTCTGCCCCTGCACCTTCATCCTCAGCCTCT
TCTGGACCTAACCAGTGTGTCATCTGTCTCCGAGTGCTTAGCTGTCCTCGGGCCCTACGCCTTCATTATG
GCCAACATGGAGGTGAGAGGCCCTTCAAATGCAAAGTGTGTGGCAGAGCCTTCTCCACCAGGGGTAATCT
GCGTGCACATTTCGTGGGCCACAAGGCCAGTCCAGCTGCCCGGGCACAGAATTCCTGCCCCATCTGCCAG
AAGAAGTTCACCAATGCTGTCACTCTGCAGCAGCATGTCCGGATGCACCTGGGGGGCCAGATCCCCAACG
GTGGTACTGCACTCCCTGAAGGTGGAGGAGCTGCTCAGGAGAATGGCTCCGAGCAATCTACAGTCTCCGG
GGCACGGAGTTTCCCCCAGCAGCAGTCCCAGCAGCCATCACCGGAAGAGGAGTTGTCTGAGGAGGAGGAA
GAGGAGGATGAGGAAGAAGAGGAAGATGTGACTGATGAAGATTCCCTGGCAGGGAGAGGCTCAGAGAGTG
GAGGTGAGAAGGCAATATCAGTGAGAGGTGATTCAGAAGAGGCATCTGGGGCAGAGGAGGAGGTGGGGAC
AGTGGCGGCAGCAGCCACAGCTGGGAAGGAGATGGACAGTAATGAGAAAACTACTCAACAGTCTTCTTTG
CCACCACCACCACCACCTGACAGCCTGGATCAGCCTCAGCCAATGGAGCAGGGAAGCAGTGGTGTTTTAG
GAGGCAAGGAAGAGGGGGGCAAACCGGAGAGAAGCTCAAGTCCGGCATCAGCACTCACCCCAGAAGGGGA
AGCCACCAGCGTGACCTTGGTAGAGGAGCTGAGCCTGCAGGAGGCAATGAGAAAGGAGCCAGGAGAGAGC
AGCAGCAGAAAGGCCTGCGAAGTGTGTGGCCAGGCCTTTCCCTCCCAGGCAGCTCTGGAGGAGCATCAGA
AGACCCACCCCAAGGAGGGGCCGCTCTTCACTTGTGTTTTCTGCAGGCAGGGCTTTCTTGAGCGGGCTAC
CCTCAAGAAGCATATGCTCCTGGCACACCACCAGGTACAGCCCTTTGCCCCCCATGGCCCTCAGAATATT
GCTGCTCTTTCTCTAGTCCCTGGCTGTTCGCCTTCCATCACCTCCACAGGGCTCTCCCCCTTTCCCCGAA
AAGATGACCCCACGATCCCATAGTAATGAACTAGTCCGTAACTTGAAAGTATTTCGATTTCTTGGCTTTA
TATATCTTGTGGAAAGGACGAGACACCGGAATGACTCGCACGTTA
