>Addgene plasmid #142778 | TFORF1287 | depositor partial sequence | sequence record 280473 | Barcode
GACACCGGAATGACTCGCACGTTA
